>Addgene plasmid #188635 | lenti-ATAD2-plx303 | addgene full sequence | sequence record 377344 | Addgene NGS Result
CTCGGCTTGCTGAAGCGCGCACGGCAAGAGGCGAGGGGCGGCGACTGGTGAGTACGCCAAAAATTTTGAC
TAGCGGAGGCTAGAAGGAGAGAGATGGGTGCGAGAGCGTCAGTATTAAGCGGGGGAGAATTAGATCGCGA
TGGGAAAAAATTCGGTTAAGGCCAGGGGGAAAGAAAAAATATAAATTAAAACATATAGTATGGGCAAGCA
GGGAGCTAGAACGATTCGCAGTTAATCCTGGCCTGTTAGAAACATCAGAAGGCTGTAGACAAATACTGGG
ACAGCTACAACCATCCCTTCAGACAGGATCAGAAGAACTTAGATCATTATATAATACAGTAGCAACCCTC
TATTGTGTGCATCAAAGGATAGAGATAAAAGACACCAAGGAAGCTTTAGACAAGATAGAGGAAGAGCAAA
ACAAAAGTAAGACCACCGCACAGCAAGCGGCCGCTGATCTTCAGACCTGGAGGAGGAGATATGAGGGACA
ATTGGAGAAGTGAATTATATAAATATAAAGTAGTAAAAATTGAACCATTAGGAGTAGCACCCACCAAGGC
AAAGAGAAGAGTGGTGCAGAGAGAAAAAAGAGCAGTGGGAATAGGAGCTTTGTTCCTTGGGTTCTTGGGA
GCAGCAGGAAGCACTATGGGCGCAGCGTCAATGACGCTGACGGTACAGGCCAGACAATTATTGTCTGGTA
TAGTGCAGCAGCAGAACAATTTGCTGAGGGCTATTGAGGCGCAACAGCATCTGTTGCAACTCACAGTCTG
GGGCATCAAGCAGCTCCAGGCAAGAATCCTGGCTGTGGAAAGATACCTAAAGGATCAACAGCTCCTGGGG
ATTTGGGGTTGCTCTGGAAAACTCATTTGCACCACTGCTGTGCCTTGGAATGCTAGTTGGAGTAATAAAT
CTCTGGAACAGATTTGGAATCACACGACCTGGATGGAGTGGGACAGAGAAATTAACAATTACACAAGCTT
AATACACTCCTTAATTGAAGAATCGCAAAACCAGCAAGAAAAGAATGAACAAGAATTATTGGAATTAGAT
AAATGGGCAAGTTTGTGGAATTGGTTTAACATAACAAATTGGCTGTGGTATATAAAATTATTCATAATGA
TAGTAGGAGGCTTGGTAGGTTTAAGAATAGTTTTTGCTGTACTTTCTATAGTGAATAGAGTTAGGCAGGG
ATATTCACCATTATCGTTTCAGACCCACCTCCCAACCCCGAGGGGACCCTTGCGCCTTTTCCAAGGCAGC
CCTGGGTTTGCGCAGGGACGCGGCTGCTCTGGGCGTGGTTCCGGGAAACGCAGCGGCGCCGACCCTGGGT
CTCGCACATTCTTCACGTCCGTTCGCAGCGTCACCCGGATCTTCGCCGCTACCCTTGTGGGCCCCCCGGC
GACGCTTCCTGCTCCGCCCCTAAGTCGGGAAGGTTCCTTGCGGTTCGCGGCGTGCCGGACGTGACAAACG
GAAGCCGCACGTCTCACTAGTACCCTCGCAGACGGACAGCGCCAGGGAGCAATGGCAGCGCGCCGACCGC
GATGGGCTGTGGCCAATAGCGGCTGCTCAGCAGGGCGCGCCGAGAGCAGCGGCCGGGAAGGGGCGGTGCG
GGAGGCGGGGTGTGGGGCGGTAGTGTGGGCCCTGTTCCTGCCCGCGCGGTGTTCCGCATTCTGCAAGCCT
CCGGAGCGCACGTCGGCAGTCGGCTCCCTCGTTGACCGAATCACCGACCTCTCTCCCCAGGGGGTACCAC
CATGGCCAAGCCTTTGTCTCAAGAAGAATCCACCCTCATTGAAAGAGCAACGGCTACAATCAACAGCATC
CCCATCTCTGAAGACTACAGCGTCGCCAGCGCAGCTCTCTCTAGCGACGGCCGCATCTTCACTGGTGTCA
ATGTATATCATTTTACTGGGGGACCTTGTGCAGAACTCGTGGTGCTGGGCACTGCTGCTGCTGCGGCAGC
TGGCAACCTGACTTGTATCGTCGCGATCGGAAATGAGAACAGGGGCATCTTGAGCCCCTGCGGACGGTGC
CGACAGGTGCTTCTCGATCTGCATCCTGGGATCAAAGCCATAGTGAAGGACAGTGATGGACAGCCGACGG
CAGTTGGGATTCGTGAATTGCTGCCCTCTGGTTATGTGTGGGAGGGCCTGCAGCTGCAGTAGTAAGAATT
CTAGATCTTGAGACAAATGGCAGTATTCATCCACAATTTTAAAAGAAAAGGGGGGATTGGGGGGTACAGT
GCAGGGGAAAGAATAGTAGACATAATAGCAACAGACATACAAACTAAAGAATTACAAAAACAAATTACAA
AAATTCAAAATTTTCGGGTTTATTACAGGGACAGCAGAGATCCACTTTGGCGCCGGCTCGAGGGGGCCCG
GGGTTATTAATAGTAATCAATTACGGGGTCATTAGTTCATAGCCCATATATGGAGTTCCGCGTTACATAA
CTTACGGTAAATGGCCCGCCTGGCTGACCGCCCAACGACCCCCGCCCATTGACGTCAATAATGACGTATG
TTCCCATAGTAACGCCAATAGGGACTTTCCATTGACGTCAATGGGTGGAGTATTTACGGTAAACTGCCCA
CTTGGCAGTACATCAAGTGTATCATATGCCAAGTACGCCCCCTATTGACGTCAATGACGGTAAATGGCCC
GCCTGGCATTATGCCCAGTACATGACCTTATGGGACTTTCCTACTTGGCAGTACATCTACGTATTAGTCA
TCGCTATTACCATGGTGATGCGGTTTTGGCAGTACATCAATGGGCGTGGATAGCGGTTTGACTCACGGGG
ATTTCCAAGTCTCCACCCCATTGACGTCAATGGGAGTTTGTTTTGGCACCAAAATCAACGGGACTTTCCA
AAATGTCGTAACAACTCCGCCCCATTGACGCAAATGGGCGGTAGGCGTGTACGGTGGGAGGTCTATATAA
GCAGAGCTCTCTGGCTAACTGTCGGGATCAACAAGTTTGTACAAAAAAGCAGGCTCCGCGGCCGCCCCCT
TCACCATGGTGGTTCTCCGCAGCAGCTTGGAGCTGCACAACCACTCCGCGGCCTCGGCCACGGGCTCCTT
GGACCTGTCCAGTGACTTCCTCAGTCTGGAGCACATCGGCCGGAGGCGGCTCCGCTCGGCCGGCGCGGCG
CAGAAGAAACCCGCGGCGACCACAGCCAAAGCGGGCGATGGGTCATCAGTTAAGGAAGTTGAAACCTACC
ACCGGACACGTGCTTTAAGATCTTTGAGAAAAGATGCACAGAATTCTTCAGATTCTAGTTTTGAGAAGAA
TGTGGAAATAACGGAGCAACTTGCTAATGGCAGGCATTTTACAAGGCAGTTGGCCAGACAGCAGGCTGAT
AAAAAAAAAGAAGAGCACAGAGAAGACAAAGTGATTCCAGTTACTCGGTCATTGAGGGCTAGAAACATCG
TTCAAAGTACAGAACACTTACATGAAGATAATGGTGATGTTGAAGTGCGTCGAAGTTGTAGGATTAGAAG
TCGTTATAGTGGTGTAAACCAGTCCATGCTGTTTGACAAACTTATAACTAACACTGCTGAAGCTGTACTT
CAAAAAATGGATGACATGAAGAAGATGCGTAGACAGCGAATGAGAGAACTTGAAGACTTGGGAGTGTTTA
ATGAAACAGAAGAAAGCAATCTTAATATGTACACAAGAGGAAAACAGAAAGATATTCAAAGAACTGATGA
AGAAACAACTGATAATCAAGAAGGCAGTGTGGAGTCATCTGAAGAGGGTGAAGACCAAGAACATGAAGAT
GATGGTGAAGATGAAGATGATGAAGATGATGATGATGATGACGATGATGATGATGATGATGATGAAGATG
ATGAAGATGAAGAAGATGGAGAAGAAGAGAATCAGAAGCGATATTATCTTAGACAGAGAAAAGCTACTGT
TTACTATCAGGCTCCATTGGAAAAACCTCGTCACCAGAGAAAGCCCAACATATTTTATAGTGGCCCAGCT
TCTCCTGCAAGACCAAGATACCGATTATCTTCCGCAGGACCAAGAAGTCCTTACTGTAAACGAATGAACA
GGCGAAGGCATGCAATCCACAGTAGTGACTCGACTTCATCTTCCTCCTCTGAAGATGAACAGCACTTTGA
GAGGCGGAGGAAAAGGAGTCGTAATAGGGCTATCAATAGGTGCCTCCCACTAAATTTTCGGAAAGATGAA
TTAAAAGGCATTTATAAAGATCGAATGAAAATTGGAGCAAGCCTTGCCGATGTTGATCCAATGCAACTAG
ATTCTTCAGTACGATTTGATAGTGTTGGTGGCCTGTCTAATCATATAGCAGCTCTAAAAGAGATGGTGGT
GTTTCCATTACTTTATCCAGAAGTCTTTGAAAAATTTAAAATTCAACCCCCAAGAGGTTGTTTGTTTTAT
GGGCCACCTGGAACTGGAAAGACTCTGGTTGCCAGAGCACTTGCCAATGAGTGCAGTCAAGGGGATAAAA
GAGTAGCATTTTTCATGAGGAAAGGTGCTGATTGTCTAAGTAAATGGGTAGGAGAATCTGAAAGACAGCT
ACGATTGCTGTTTGATCAGGCCTATCAGATGCGCCCATCAATTATTTTTTTTGACGAAATTGATGGTCTG
GCTCCAGTACGGTCAAGCAGGCAAGATCAGATTCACAGTTCTATTGTTTCCACCCTGCTAGCTCTTATGG
ATGGATTGGACAGCAGAGGGGAAATTGTGGTCATTGGTGCTACGAACAGGCTAGATTCTATAGATCCTGC
TTTACGAAGGCCTGGTCGCTTTGATAGAGAATTCCTCTTTAGCCTGCCTGATAAAGAGGCTCGAAAAGAG
ATTCTAAAGATTCACACCAGGGATTGGAATCCCAAACCACTGGACACATTTTTAGAAGAGCTAGCAGAAA
ACTGTGTTGGATACTGTGGAGCAGATATTAAATCAATATGTGCTGAAGCTGCTTTATGTGCTTTACGACG
ACGCTACCCACAGATCTATACCACTAGTGAGAAACTGCAGTTGGATCTCTCTTCAATTAATATCTCAGCT
AAGGATTTCGAGGTAGCTATGCAAAAGATGATACCAGCCTCCCAAAGAGCTGTGACATCACCTGGGCAGG
CACTGTCCACCGTTGTGAAACCACTCCTGCAAAACACTGTTGACAAGATTTTAGAAGCCCTGCAGAGAGT
ATTTCCACATGCAGAATTCAGAACAAATAAAACATTAGACTCAGATATTTCTTGTCCTCTGCTAGAAAGT
GACTTGGCTTACAGTGATGATGATGTTCCATCAGTTTATGAAAATGGACTTTCTCAGAAATCTTCTCATA
AGGCAAAAGACAATTTTAATTTTCTTCATTTGAATAGAAATGCTTGTTACCAACCTATGTCTTTTCGACC
AAGAATATTGATAGTAGGAGAACCAGGATTTGGGCAAGGTTCTCACTTGGCACCAGCTGTCATTCATGCT
TTGGAAAAGTTTACTGTATATACATTAGACATTCCTGTTCTTTTTGGAGTTAGTACTACATCCCCTGAAG
AAACATGTGCCCAGGTGATTCGTGAAGCTAAGAGAACAGCACCAAGTATAGTGTATGTTCCTCATATCCA
CGTGTGGTGGGAAATAGTTGGACCGACACTTAAAGCCACATTTACCACATTATTACAGAATATTCCTTCA
TTTGCTCCAGTTTTACTACTTGCAACTTCTGACAAACCCCATTCCGCTTTGCCAGAAGAGGTGCAAGAAT
TGTTTATCCGTGATTATGGAGAGATTTTTAATGTCCAGTTACCGGATAAAGAAGAACGGACAAAATTTTT
TGAAGATTTAATTCTAAAACAAGCTGCTAAGCCTCCTATATCAAAAAAGAAAGCAGTTTTGCAGGCTTTG
GAGGTACTCCCAGTAGCACCACCACCTGAGCCAAGATCACTGACAGCAGAAGAAGTGAAACGACTAGAAG
AACAAGAAGAAGATACATTTAGAGAACTGAGGATTTTCTTAAGAAATGTTACACATAGGCTTGCTATTGA
CAAGCGATTCCGAGTGTTTACTAAGCCTGTTGACCCTGATGAGGTTCCTGATTATGTCACTGTAATAAAG
CAACCAATGGACCTTTCATCTGTAATCAGTAAAATTGATCTACACAAGTATCTGACTGTGAAAGACTATT
TGAGAGATATTGATCTAATCTGTAGTAATGCCTTAGAATACAATCCAGATAGAGATCCTGGAGATCGTCT
TATTAGGCATAGAGCCTGTGCTTTAAGAGATACTGCCTATGCCATAATTAAAGAAGAACTTGATGAAGAC
TTTGAGCAGCTCTGTGAAGAAATTCAGGAATCTAGAAAGAAAAGAGGTTGTAGCTCCTCCAAATATGCCC
CGTCTTACTACCATGTGATGCCAAAGCAAAATTCCACTCTTGTTGGTGATAAAAGATCAGACCCAGAGCA
GAATGAAAAGCTAAAGACACCGAGTACTCCTGTGGCTTGCAGCACTCCTGCTCAGTTGAAGAGGAAAATT
CGCAAAAAGTCAAACTGGTACTTAGGCACCATAAAAAAGCGAAGGAAGATTTCACAGGCAAAGGATGATA
GCCAGAATGCCATAGATCACAAAATTGAGAGTGATACAGAGGAAACTCAAGACACAAGTGTAGATCATAA
TGAGACCGGAAACACAGGAGAGTCTTCGGTGGAAGAAAATGAAAAACAGCAAAATGCCTCTGAAAGCAAA
CTGGAATTGAGAAATAATTCAAATACTTGTAATATAGAGAATGAGCTTGAAGACTCTAGGAAGACTACAG
CATGTACAGAATTGAGAGACAAGATTGCTTGTAATGGAGATGCTTCTAGCTCTCAGATAATACATATTTC
TGATGAAAATGAAGGAAAAGAAATGTGTGTTCTGCGAATGACTCGAGCTAGACGTTCCCAGGTAGAACAG
CAGCAGCTCATCACTGTTGAAAAGGCTTTGGCAATTCTTTCTCAGCCTACACCCTCACTTGTTGTGGATC
ATGAGCGATTAAAAAATCTTTTGAAGACTGTTGTTAAAAAAAGTCAAAACTACAACATATTTCAGTTGGA
AAATTTGTATGCAGTAATCAGCCAATGTATTTATCGGCATCGCAAGGACCATGATAAAACATCACTTATT
CAGAAAATGGAGCAAGAGGTAGAAAACTTCAGTTGTTCCAGATAAAAGGGTGGGCGCGCCGACCCAGCTT
TCTTGTACAAAGTGGTTTAGTAATGAGCTAGCGCTAACCGGTGGCGCGTTAAGTCGACAATCAACCTCTG
GATTACAAAATTTGTGAAAGATTGACTGGTATTCTTAACTATGTTGCTCCTTTTACGCTATGTGGATACG
CTGCTTTAATGCCTTTGTATCATGCTATTGCTTCCCGTATGGCTTTCATTTTCTCCTCCTTGTATAAATC
CTGGTTGCTGTCTCTTTATGAGGAGTTGTGGCCCGTTGTCAGGCAACGTGGCGTGGTGTGCACTGTGTTT
GCTGACGCAACCCCCACTGGTTGGGGCATTGCCACCACCTGTCAGCTCCTTTCCGGGACTTTCGCTTTCC
CCCTCCCTATTGCCACGGCGGAACTCATCGCCGCCTGCCTTGCCCGCTGCTGGACAGGGGCTCGGCTGTT
GGGCACTGACAATTCCGTGGTGTTGTCGGGGAAATCATCGTCCTTTCCTTGGCTGCTCGCCTGTGTTGCC
ACCTGGATTCTGCGCGGGACGTCCTTCTGCTACGTCCCTTCGGCCCTCAATCCAGCGGACCTTCCTTCCC
GCGGCCTGCTGCCGGCTCTGCGGCCTCTTCCGCGTCTTCGCCTTCGCCCTCAGACGAGTCGGATCTCCCT
TTGGGCCGCCTCCCCGCGTCGACTTTAAGACCAATGACTTACAAGGCAGCTGTAGATCTTAGCCACTTTT
TAAAAGAAAAGGGGGGACTGGAAGGGCTAATTCACTCCCAACGAAGACAAGATCTGCTTTTTGCTTGTAC
TGGGTCTCTCTGGTTAGACCAGATCTGAGCCTGGGAGCTCTCTGGCTAACTAGGGAACCCACTGCTTAAG
CCTCAATAAAGCTTGCCTTGAGTGCTTCAAGTAGTGTGTGCCCGTCTGTTGTGTGACTCTGGTAACTAGA
GATCCCTCAGACCCTTTTAGTCAGTGTGGAAAATCTCTAGCAGTACGTATAGTAGTTCATGTCATCTTAT
TATTCAGTATTTATAACTTGCAAAGAAATGAATATCAGAGAGTGAGAGGAACTTGTTTATTGCAGCTTAT
AATGGTTACAAATAAAGCAATAGCATCACAAATTTCACAAATAAAGCATTTTTTTCACTGCATTCTAGTT
GTGGTTTGTCCAAACTCATCAATGTATCTTATCATGTCTGGCTCTAGCTATCCCGCCCCTAACTCCGCCC
ATCCCGCCCCTAACTCCGCCCAGTTCCGCCCATTCTCCGCCCCATGGCTGACTAATTTTTTTTATTTATG
CAGAGGCCGAGGCCGCCTCGGCCTCTGAGCTATTCCAGAAGTAGTGAGGAGGCTTTTTTGGAGGCCTAGG
GACGTACCCAATTCGCCCTATAGTGAGTCGTATTACGCGCGCTCACTGGCCGTCGTTTTACAACGTCGTG
ACTGGGAAAACCCTGGCGTTACCCAACTTAATCGCCTTGCAGCACATCCCCCTTTCGCCAGCTGGCGTAA
TAGCGAAGAGGCCCGCACCGATCGCCCTTCCCAACAGTTGCGCAGCCTGAATGGCGAATGGG
[124 nt withheld, positions 8743-8866]
C
[91 nt withheld, positions 8868-8958]
A
[49 nt withheld, positions 8960-9008]
CCTTTGACGTTGGAGTCCACGTTCTTT
[37 nt withheld, positions 9036-9072]
ACCCTATCTCGGTCTATTCTTTTGATTTATAAGGGATTTTGCCGATTTCGGCCTATTGGTTAAAAAATGA
GCTGATTTAACAAAAATTTAACGCGAATTTTAACAAAATATTAACGCTTACAATTTAGGTGGCACTTTTC
GGGGAAATGTGCGCGGAACCCCTATTTGTTTATTTTTCTAAATACATTCAAATATGTATCCGCTCATGAG
ACAATAACCCTGATAAATGCTTCAATAATATTGAAAAAGGAAGAGTATGAGTATTCAACATTTCCGTGTC
GCCCTTATTCCCTTTTTTGCGGCATTTTGCCTTCCTGTTTTTGCTCACCCAGAAACGCTGGTGAAAGTAA
AAGATGCTGAAGATCAGTTGGGTGCACGAGTGGGTTACATCGAACTGGATCTCAACAGCGGTAAGATCCT
TGAGAGTTTTCGCCCCGAAGAACGTTTTCCAATGATGAGCACTTTTAAAGTTCTGCTATGTGGCGCGGTA
TTATCCCGTATTGACGCCGGGCAAGAGCAACTCGGTCGCCGCATACACTATTCTCAGAATGACTTGGTTG
AGTACTCACCAGTCACAGAAAAGCATCTTACGGATGGCATGACAGTAAGAGAATTATGCAGTGCTGCCAT
AACCATGAGTGATAACACTGCGGCCAACTTACTTCTGACAACGATCGGAGGACCGAAGGAGCTAACCGCT
TTTTTGCACAACATGGGGGATCATGTAACTCGCCTTGATCGTTGGGAACCGGAGCTGAATGAAGCCATAC
CAAACGACGAGCGTGACACCACGATGCCTGTAGCAATGGCAACAACGTTGCGCAAACTATTAACTGGCGA
ACTACTTACTCTAGCTTCCCGGCAACAATTAATAGACTGGATGGAGGCGGATAAAGTTGCAGGACCACTT
CTGCGCTCGGCCCTTCCGGCTGGCTGGTTTATTGCTGATAAATCTGGAGCCGGTGAGCGTGGGTCTCGCG
GTATCATTGCAGCACTGGGGCCAGATGGTAAGCCCTCCCGTATCGTAGTTATCTACACGACGGGGAGTCA
GGCAACTATGGATGAACGAAATAGACAGATCGCTGAGATAGGTGCCTCACTGATTAAGCATTGGTAACTG
TCAGACCAAGTTTACTCATATATACTTTAGATTGATTTAAAACTTCATTTTTAATTTAAAAGGATCTAGG
TGAAGATCCTTTTTGATAATCTCATGACCAAAATCCCTTAACGTGAGTTTTCGTTCCACTGAGCGTCAGA
CCCCGTAGAAAAGATCAAAGGATCTTCTTGAGATCCTTTTTTTCTGCGCGTAATCTGCTGCTTGCAAACA
AAAAAACCACCGCTACCAGCGGTGGTTTGTTTGCCGGATCAAGAGCTACCAACTCTTTTTCCGAAGGTAA
CTGGCTTCAGCAGAGCGCAGATACCAAATACTGTTCTTCTAGTGTAGCCGTAGTTAGGCCACCACTTCAA
GAACTCTGTAGCACCGCCTACATACCTCGCTCTGCTAATCCTGTTACCAGTGGCTGCTGCCAGTGGCGAT
AAGTCGTGTCTTACCGGGTTGGACTCAAGACGATAGTTACCGGATAAGGCGCAGCGGTCGGGCTGAACGG
GGGGTTCGTGCACACAGCCCAGCTTGGAGCGAACGACCTACACCGAACTGAGATACCTACAGCGTGAGCT
ATGAGAAAGCGCCACGCTTCCCGAAGGGAGAAAGGCGGACAGGTATCCGGTAAGCGGCAGGGTCGGAACA
GGAGAGCGCACGAGGGAGCTTCCAGGGGGAAACGCCTGGTATCTTTATAGTCCTGTCGGGTTTCGCCACC
TCTGACTTGAGCGTCGATTTTTGTGATGCTCGTCAGGGGGGCGGAGCCTATGGAAAAACGCCAGCAACGC
GGCCTTTTTACGGTTCCTGGCCTTTTGCTGGCCTTTTGCTCACATGTTCTTTCCTGCGTTATCCCCTGAT
TCTGTGGATAACCGTATTACCGCCTTTGAGTGAGCTGATACCGCTCGCCGCAGCCGAACGACCGAGCGCA
GCGAGTCAGTGAGCGAGGAAGCGGAAGAGCGCCCAATACGCAAACCGCCTCTCCCCGCGCGTTGGCCGAT
TCATTAATGCAGCTGGCACGACAGGTTTCCCGACTGGAAAGCGGGCAGTGAGCGCAACGCAATTAATGTG
AGTTAGCTCACTCATTAGGCACCCCAGGCTTTACACTTTATGCTTCCGGCTCGTATGTTGTGTGGAATTG
TGAGCGGATAACAATTTCACACAGGAAACAGCTATGACCATGATTACGCCAAGCGCGCAATTAACCCTCA
CTAAAGGGAACAAAAGCTGGAGCTGCAAGCTTAATGTAGTCTTATGCAATACTCTTGTAGTCTTGCAACA
TGGTAACGATGAGTTAGCAACATGCCTTACAAGGAGAGAAAAAGCACCGTGCATGCCGATTGGTGGAAGT
AAGGTGGTACGATCGTGCCTTATTAGGAAGGCAACAGACGGGTCTGACATGGATTGGACGAACCACTGAA
TTGCCGCATTGCAGAGATATTGTATTTAAGTGCCTAGCTCGATACATAAACGGGTCTCTCTGGTTAGACC
AGATCTGAGCCTGGGAGCTCTCTGGCTAACTAGGGAACCCACTGCTTAAGCCTCAATAAAGCTTGCCTTG
AGTGCTTCAAGTAGTGTGTGCCCGTCTGTTGTGTGACTCTGGTAACTAGAGATCCCTCAGACCCTTTTAG
TCAGTGTGGAAAATCTCTAGCAGTGGCGCCCGAACAGGGACTTGAAAGCGAAAGGGAAACCAGAGGAGCT
CTCTCGACGCAGGA
Features (pLannotate 1.2.2; 30 found; start..end, strand, type, name):
     94..457     +  CDS            HIV-1 gag (fragment): gag protein from human immunodeficiency virus 1; gag
    603..836     +  misc_feature   RRE: The Rev response element (RRE) of HIV-1 allows for Rev-dependent mRNA export from the nucleus to the cytoplasm.
   1213..1239    +  CDS            Rev (fragment): human immunodeficiency virus 1 (HIV-1) Rev protein; rev; enhances nuclear export of unspliced and incompletely spliced viral mRNAs
   1240..1740    +  promoter       hPGK promoter: human phosphoglycerate kinase 1 promoter
   1752..2147    +  CDS            BSD: blasticidin S deaminase; Aspergillus terreus BSD; confers resistance to blasticidin
   2207..2324    +  misc_feature   cPPT/CTS: central polypurine tract and central termination sequence of HIV-1
   2441..2744    +  enhancer       CMV enhancer: human cytomegalovirus immediate early enhancer
   2745..2948    +  promoter       CMV promoter: human cytomegalovirus (CMV) immediate early promoter
   2971..2995    +  protein_bind   attB1: mutant version of attB; recombination site for the Gateway® BP reaction BP Clonase™
   3016..7182    +  CDS            ATAD2: ATAD2_HUMAN - Experimental evidence at protein level: Swiss-Prot protein existence level 1. May be a transcriptional coactivator of the nuclear receptor ESR1 required to induce the expression of a subset of estradiol target genes, such as CCND1, MYC and E2F1. May play a role in the recruitment or occupancy of CREBBP at some ESR1 target gene promoters. May be required for histone hyperacetylation. Involved in the estrogen-induced cell proliferation and cell cycle progression of breast cancer cells. From Homo sapiens (Human).
   7202..7226    -  protein_bind   attB2: mutant version of attB; recombination site for the Gateway® BP reaction BP Clonase™
   7269..7857    +  misc_feature   WPRE: woodchuck hepatitis virus posttranscriptional regulatory element
   7908..7927    +  misc_feature   cPPT/CTS (fragment): central polypurine tract and central termination sequence of HIV-1
   7929..8162    +  LTR            3' LTR (ΔU3): self-inactivating 3' long terminal repeat (LTR) from HIV-1
   8240..8361    +  polyA_signal   SV40 poly(A) signal: SV40 polyadenylation signal
   8401..8536    +  rep_origin     SV40 ori: SV40 origin of replication
   8557..8575    -  promoter       T7 promoter: promoter for bacteriophage T7 RNA polymerase
   8583..8738    +  CDS            lacZα (fragment): LacZα fragment of β-galactosidase; lacZ fragment
   8743..9171    +  rep_origin     f1 ori (sequence partly withheld): f1 bacteriophage origin of replication; arrow indicates direction of (+) strand synthesis
   9224..9328    +  promoter       AmpR promoter: bla
   9329..10189   +  CDS            AmpR: β-lactamase; bla; confers resistance to ampicillin, carbenicillin, and related antibiotics
  10360..10948   +  rep_origin     ori: high-copy-number ColE1/pMB1/pBR322/pUC origin of replication
  11131..11223   +  CDS            lacI (fragment): lac repressor; lacI; The lac repressor binds to the lac operator to inhibit transcription in E. coli. This inhibition can be relieved by adding lactose or isopropyl-β-D-thiogalactopyranoside (IPTG).
  11236..11257   +  protein_bind   CAP binding site: CAP binding activates transcription in the presence of cAMP. E. coli catabolite activator protein
  11272..11302   +  promoter       lac promoter: promoter for the E. coli lac operon
  11306..11328   +  protein_bind   lac operator (fragment): The lac repressor binds to the lac operator to inhibit transcription in E. coli. This inhibition can be relieved by adding lactose or isopropyl-β-D-thiogalactopyranoside (IPTG). lac repressor encoded by lacI
  11371..11389   +  promoter       T3 promoter: promoter for bacteriophage T3 RNA polymerase
  11417..11643   +  promoter       RSV promoter: Rous sarcoma virus enhancer/promoter
  11644..11824   +  LTR            5' LTR (truncated): truncated 5' long terminal repeat (LTR) from HIV-1
  11871..110     +  misc_feature   HIV-1 Ψ (across the origin): packaging signal of human immunodeficiency virus type 1
