[The description below was written by a language model from this plasmid's Addgene catalogue record and pLannotate feature annotations shown in this document.]
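Description:
lenti-ATAD2-plx303 is a lentiviral expression plasmid for overexpressing human ATAD2 in mammalian cells, built on the plx303 Gateway destination backbone. It is about 11.9 kb in total and is maintained in E. coli through a high-copy ColE1/pUC-type origin with ampicillin resistance (AmpR). An f1 origin, an SV40 origin, and remnants of lac and T7/T3 promoter elements are also present as backbone carry-over.

The viral portion has a third-generation, self-inactivating layout. An RSV promoter fused to a truncated HIV-1 5' LTR drives transcription of the genomic RNA in packaging cells. It is followed by the Ψ packaging signal with a gag fragment, the Rev response element for Rev-dependent nuclear export, and a cPPT/CTS that aids nuclear import of the reverse-transcribed genome. The ΔU3 3' LTR removes viral promoter activity after integration, and an SV40 poly(A) signal lies downstream of it.

Two independent expression units sit between the LTRs. A human PGK promoter drives blasticidin S deaminase, allowing blasticidin selection of transduced cells. The CMV enhancer/promoter drives the ATAD2 coding sequence of roughly 4.2 kb, which is flanked by attB1 and attB2 sites left by Gateway recombination. A WPRE downstream of the insert enhances transcript stability and expression. No epitope tag or reporter is annotated on ATAD2.

ATAD2 is annotated as a probable transcriptional coactivator linked to histone hyperacetylation and cell proliferation. The stated purpose is simply ATAD2 overexpression, and the associated publication concerns chromatin programs and oncogenic competence in melanoma.
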