Addgene plasmid #188635: lenti-ATAD2-plx303
Purpose: ATAD2 overexpression
Depositing lab: Lorenz Studer. Depositing organization: Memorial Sloan-Kettering Cancer Center. Publication: Developmental chromatin programs determine oncogenic competence in melanoma. Baggiolini A, Callahan SJ, Montal E, Weiss JM, Trieu T, Tagore MM, Tischfield SE, Walsh RM, Suresh S, Fan Y, Campbell NR, Perlee SC, Saurat N, Hunter MV, Simon-Vermot T, Huang TH, Ma Y, Hollmann T, Tickoo SK, Taylor BS, Khurana E, Koche RP, Studer L, White RM. Science. 2021 Sep 3;373(6559):eabc1048. doi: 10.1126/science.abc1048. Epub 2021 Sep 3. PubMed 34516843.
Backbone
  Vector backbone: plx303
  Backbone manufacturer: Addgene Plasmid# 25897
  Backbone size w/o insert (bp): 7715
  Total vector size (bp): 11889
  Vector type: Mammalian Expression, Bacterial Expression, Lentiviral
  Selectable markers: Blasticidin
Growth in bacteria
  Bacterial resistance: Ampicillin, 100 μg/mL
  Growth temperature: 37°C
  Growth strain: NEB Stable
  Copy number: High Copy
Gene/Insert
  Gene/Insert name: ATAD2
  Species: H. sapiens (human)
  Insert size (bp): 4174
  Entrez Gene: ATAD2 (a.k.a. ANCCA, CT137, PRO2000)
  Promoter: CMV
  Cloning method: Gateway Cloning
  Sequencing primers: 5′ caccatggtggttctccgcagcag; 3′ TTatctggaacaactgaagttt
Resource information
  A portion of this plasmid was derived from a plasmid made by: Addgene Plasmid# 65370
Terms and licenses: Academic/Nonprofit Terms; Industry Terms: Not Available to Industry
How to cite: lenti-ATAD2-plx303 was a gift from Lorenz Studer (Addgene plasmid # 188635 ; http://n2t.net/addgene:188635 ; RRID:Addgene_188635)
